Addgene plasmid #19897: pcDNA3-HA2-ROC1
Depositing lab: Yue Xiong. Depositing organization: University of North Carolina at Chapel Hill. Publication: ROC1, a homolog of APC11, represents a family of cullin partners with an associated ubiquitin ligase activity. Ohta T, Michel JJ, Schottelius AJ, Xiong Y. Mol Cell. 1999 Apr . 3(4):535-41. 10.1016/S1097-2765(00)80482-7 PubMed 10230407.
Backbone
  Vector backbone: pcDNA3-HA
  Backbone manufacturer: Invitrogen
  Backbone size w/o insert (bp): 5400
  Vector type: Mammalian Expression
  Selectable markers: G418
Growth in bacteria
  Bacterial resistance: Ampicillin, 100 μg/mL
  Growth temperature: 37°C
  Growth strain: DH5alpha
  Copy number: High Copy
Gene/Insert
  Gene/Insert name: RING finger protein 1 (ROC1) (alt names: ROC1, RNF75, RBX1; RBX1 ring-box 1; Regulator of Cullins 1)
  Species: H. sapiens (human)
  Insert size (bp): 323
  GenBank ID: AF142059
  Entrez Gene: RBX1 (a.k.a. BA554C12.1, RNF75, ROC1)
  Tag / fusion protein: HA (N terminal on backbone)
  Cloning method: Restriction Enzyme; 5′ cloning site EcoR1 (not destroyed); 3′ cloning site HindIII (not destroyed)
  Sequencing primers: 5′ T7; 3′ SP6
Terms and licenses: Academic/Nonprofit Terms; Industry Terms: Not Available to Industry
How to cite: pcDNA3-HA2-ROC1 was a gift from Yue Xiong (Addgene plasmid # 19897 ; http://n2t.net/addgene:19897 ; RRID:Addgene_19897)
