[The description below was written by a language model from this plasmid's Addgene catalogue record and pLannotate feature annotations shown in this document.]
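Description:
pcDNA3-HA2-ROC1 is a mammalian expression plasmid built on an HA-tagged derivative of the Invitrogen pcDNA3 backbone. It carries the human RBX1 coding sequence (also called ROC1, RNF75 or Regulator of Cullins 1), a small RING finger protein that partners with cullins in ubiquitin ligase complexes. The roughly 320 bp insert was placed between EcoRI and HindIII sites, both retained, downstream of backbone-encoded HA epitope sequence, so the protein is made with an N-terminal HA tag. The annotation matches this tag region to a fragment of a 3xHA element, which fits the two copies suggested by "HA2" in the name, although the record does not state the copy number. Expression is driven by the human cytomegalovirus immediate early enhancer and promoter and terminated by the bovine growth hormone polyadenylation signal. T7 and SP6 promoters flank the cloning region and serve as sequencing primer sites; they could also support in vitro transcription.

In bacteria the plasmid is maintained through a high-copy ColE1/pUC-type origin and selected with ampicillin via the β-lactamase gene. An f1 origin is also present, allowing single-stranded DNA production. For mammalian cells, an SV40 enhancer/early promoter drives the neomycin phosphotransferase gene, followed by an SV40 polyadenylation signal, which permits G418 selection of stable transfectants. Short annotated fragments, such as the HIV-1 LTR, ble, lacI and bom hits, appear to be backbone remnants or partial sequence matches rather than functional elements. The construct suits transient or stable expression of HA-tagged ROC1 for detection or immunoprecipitation with anti-HA antibodies, for example in studies of its association with cullins and the accompanying ubiquitin ligase activity.
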