Features (pLannotate 1.2.2; 22 found; start..end, strand, type, name):
      1..380     +  enhancer       CMV enhancer: human cytomegalovirus immediate early enhancer
    381..584     +  promoter       CMV promoter: human cytomegalovirus (CMV) immediate early promoter
    580..613     +  LTR            5' LTR (truncated) (fragment): truncated 5' long terminal repeat (LTR) from HIV-1
    629..647     +  promoter       T7 promoter: promoter for bacteriophage T7 RNA polymerase
    663..719     +  CDS            3xHA (fragment): three tandem HA epitope tags
    771..1094    +  CDS            RBX1 (sequence withheld): RBX1_HUMAN - Also known as RNF75, ROC1 From Homo sapiens (Human).
   1319..1337    -  promoter       SP6 promoter: promoter for bacteriophage SP6 RNA polymerase
   1363..1587    +  polyA_signal   bGH poly(A) signal: bovine growth hormone polyadenylation signal
   1591..1612    +  promoter       SV40 promoter (fragment): SV40 enhancer and early promoter
   1633..2061    +  rep_origin     f1 ori (sequence partly withheld): f1 bacteriophage origin of replication; arrow indicates direction of (+) strand synthesis
   2075..2404    +  promoter       SV40 promoter: SV40 enhancer and early promoter
   2471..3262    +  CDS            neo: KKA2_KLEPN - Also known as kan, nptII. Experimental evidence at protein level: Swiss-Prot protein existence level 1. Resistance to kanamycin, neomycin, paromomycin, ribostamycin, butirosin and gentamicin B. From Klebsiella pneumoniae.
   3286..3444    +  CDS            ble (fragment): BLE_KLEPN - Experimental evidence at protein level: Swiss-Prot protein existence level 1. Binding protein with a strong affinity to the bleomycin family of antibiotics. Binds to CL990; an antimitotic-antibiotic compound. From Klebsiella pneumoniae.
   3439..3560    +  polyA_signal   SV40 poly(A) signal: SV40 polyadenylation signal
   3633..3649    -  protein_bind   lac operator: The lac repressor binds to the lac operator to inhibit transcription in E. coli. This inhibition can be relieved by adding lactose or isopropyl-β-D-thiogalactopyranoside (IPTG). lac repressor encoded by lacI
   3657..3687    -  promoter       lac promoter: promoter for the E. coli lac operon
   3702..3723    -  protein_bind   CAP binding site: CAP binding activates transcription in the presence of cAMP. E. coli catabolite activator protein
   3736..3828    -  CDS            lacI (fragment): lac repressor; lacI; The lac repressor binds to the lac operator to inhibit transcription in E. coli. This inhibition can be relieved by adding lactose or isopropyl-β-D-thiogalactopyranoside (IPTG).
   4011..4599    -  rep_origin     ori: high-copy-number ColE1/pMB1/pBR322/pUC origin of replication
   4770..5630    -  CDS            AmpR: β-lactamase; bla; confers resistance to ampicillin, carbenicillin, and related antibiotics
   5631..5735    -  promoter       AmpR promoter: bla
   5794..5846    -  misc_feature   bom (fragment): basis of mobility region from pBR322
>Addgene plasmid #19897 | pcDNA3-HA2-ROC1 | addgene full sequence | sequence record 263354 | Addgene NGS Result
GACATTGATTATTGACTAGTTATTAATAGTAATCAATTACGGGGTCATTAGTTCATAGCCCATATATGGA
GTTCCGCGTTACATAACTTACGGTAAATGGCCCGCCTGGCTGACCGCCCAACGACCCCCGCCCATTGACG
TCAATAATGACGTATGTTCCCATAGTAACGCCAATAGGGACTTTCCATTGACGTCAATGGGTGGAGTATT
TACGGTAAACTGCCCACTTGGCAGTACATCAAGTGTATCATATGCCAAGTACGCCCCCTATTGACGTCAA
TGACGGTAAATGGCCCGCCTGGCATTATGCCCAGTACATGACCTTATGGGACTTTCCTACTTGGCAGTAC
ATCTACGTATTAGTCATCGCTATTACCATGGTGATGCGGTTTTGGCAGTACATCAATGGGCGTGGATAGC
GGTTTGACTCACGGGGATTTCCAAGTCTCCACCCCATTGACGTCAATGGGAGTTTGTTTTGGCACCAAAA
TCAACGGGACTTTCCAAAATGTCGTAACAACTCCGCCCCATTGACGCAAATGGGCGGTAGGCGTGTACGG
TGGGAGGTCTATATAAGCAGAGCTCTCTGGCTAACTAGAGAACCCACTGCTTACTGGCTTATCGAAATTA
ATACGACTCACTATAGGGAGACCCAAGCTATGTACCCATACGATGTTCCTGACTATGCGGGCTATCCCTA
TGACGTCCCGGACTATGCAAGCTTGGTACCGTTGGGCTGCAGGAATTCGGCACGAGCGGCACGAGCCACC
[324 nt withheld, positions 771-1094]
TAGGAAAAGACTTCTTCCATCAAGCTTAATTGTTTTGTTATTCATTTAATGACTTTCCCTGCTGTTACCT
AATTACAAATTGGATGGAACTGTGTTTTTTTCTGCTTTGTTTTTTCAGTTTGCTGTTTCTGTAGCCATAT
TGTATTCTGTGTCAAATAAAGTCCAGTTGGATTCTGGNAAAAAAAAAAAAAAAAAAACTCGAGCATGCAT
CTAGAGGGCCCTATTCTATAGTGTCACCTAAATGCTAGAGCTCGCTGATCAGCCTCGACTGTGCCTTCTA
GTTGCCAGCCATCTGTTGTTTGCCCCTCCCCCGTGCCTTCCTTGACCCTGGAAGGTGCCACTCCCACTGT
CCTTTCCTAATAAAATGAGGAAATTGCATCGCATTGTCTGAGTAGGTGTCATTCTATTCTGGGGGGTGGG
GTGGGGCAGGACAGCAAGGGGGAGGATTGGGAAGACAATAGCAGGCATGCTGGGGATGCGGTGGGCTCTA
TGGCTTCTGAGGCGGAAAGAACCAGCTGGGGCTCTAGGGGGTATCCCC
[124 nt withheld, positions 1633-1756]
C
[91 nt withheld, positions 1758-1848]
A
[49 nt withheld, positions 1850-1898]
CCTTTGACGTTGGAGTCCACGTTCTTT
[37 nt withheld, positions 1926-1962]
ACCCTATCTCGGTCTATTCTTTTGATTTATAAGGGATTTTGCCGATTTCGGCCTATTGGTTAAAAAATGA
GCTGATTTAACAAAAATTTAACGCGAATTAATTCTGTGGAATGTGTGTCAGTTAGGGTGTGGAAAGTCCC
CAGGCTCCCCAGCAGGCAGAAGTATGCAAAGCATGCATCTCAATTAGTCAGCAACCAGGTGTGGAAAGTC
CCCAGGCTCCCCAGCAGGCAGAAGTATGCAAAGCATGCATCTCAATTAGTCAGCAACCATAGTCCCGCCC
CTAACTCCGCCCATCCCGCCCCTAACTCCGCCCAGTTCCGCCCATTCTCCGCCCCATGGCTGACTAATTT
TTTTTATTTATGCAGAGGCCGAGGCCGCCTCTGCCTCTGAGCTATTCCAGAAGTAGTGAGGAGGCTTTTT
TGGAGGCCTAGGCTTTTGCAAAAAGCTCCCGGGAGCTTGTATATCCATTTTCGGATCTGATCAAGAGACA
GGATGAGGATCGTTTCGCATGATTGAACAAGATGGATTGCACGCAGGTTCTCCGGCCGCTTGGGTGGAGA
GGCTATTCGGCTATGACTGGGCACAACAGACAATCGGCTGCTCTGATGCCGCCGTGTTCCGGCTGTCAGC
GCAGGGGCGCCCGGTTCTTTTTGTCAAGACCGACCTGTCCGGTGCCCTGAATGAACTGCAGGACGAGGCA
GCGCGGCTATCGTGGCTGGCCACGACGGGCGTTCCTTGCGCAGCTGTGCTCGACGTTGTCACTGAAGCGG
GAAGGGACTGGCTGCTATTGGGCGAAGTGCCGGGGCAGGATCTCCTGTCATCTCACCTTGCTCCTGCCGA
GAAAGTATCCATCATGGCTGATGCAATGCGGCGGCTGCATACGCTTGATCCGGCTACCTGCCCATTCGAC
CACCAAGCGAAACATCGCATCGAGCGAGCACGTACTCGGATGGAAGCCGGTCTTGTCGATCAGGATGATC
TGGACGAAGAGCATCAGGGGCTCGCGCCAGCCGAACTGTTCGCCAGGCTCAAGGCGCGCATGCCCGACGG
CGAGGATCTCGTCGTGACCCATGGCGATGCCTGCTTGCCGAATATCATGGTGGAAAATGGCCGCTTTTCT
GGATTCATCGACTGTGGCCGGCTGGGTGTGGCGGACCGCTATCAGGACATAGCGTTGGCTACCCGTGATA
TTGCTGAAGAGCTTGGCGGCGAATGGGCTGACCGCTTCCTCGTGCTTTACGGTATCGCCGCTCCCGATTC
GCAGCGCATCGCCTTCTATCGCCTTCTTGACGAGTTCTTCTGAGCGGGACTCTGGGGTTCGAAATGACCG
ACCAAGCGACGCCCAACCTGCCATCACGAGATTTCGATTCCACCGCCGCCTTCTATGAAAGGTTGGGCTT
CGGAATCGTTTTCCGGGACGCCGGCTGGATGATCCTCCAGCGCGGGGATCTCATGCTGGAGTTCTTCGCC
CACCCCAACTTGTTTATTGCAGCTTATAATGGTTACAAATAAAGCAATAGCATCACAAATTTCACAAATA
AAGCATTTTTTTCACTGCATTCTAGTTGTGGTTTGTCCAAACTCATCAATGTATCTTATCATGTCTGTAT
ACCGTCGACCTCTAGCTAGAGCTTGGCGTAATCATGGTCATAGCTGTTTCCTGTGTGAAATTGTTATCCG
CTCACAATTCCACACAACATACGAGCCGGAAGCATAAAGTGTAAAGCCTGGGGTGCCTAATGAGTGAGCT
AACTCACATTAATTGCGTTGCGCTCACTGCCCGCTTTCCAGTCGGGAAACCTGTCGTGCCAGCTGCATTA
ATGAATCGGCCAACGCGCGGGGAGAGGCGGTTTGCGTATTGGGCGCTCTTCCGCTTCCTCGCTCACTGAC
TCGCTGCGCTCGGTCGTTCGGCTGCGGCGAGCGGTATCAGCTCACTCAAAGGCGGTAATACGGTTATCCA
CAGAATCAGGGGATAACGCAGGAAAGAACATGTGAGCAAAAGGCCAGCAAAAGGCCAGGAACCGTAAAAA
GGCCGCGTTGCTGGCGTTTTTCCATAGGCTCCGCCCCCCTGACGAGCATCACAAAAATCGACGCTCAAGT
CAGAGGTGGCGAAACCCGACAGGACTATAAAGATACCAGGCGTTTCCCCCTGGAAGCTCCCTCGTGCGCT
CTCCTGTTCCGACCCTGCCGCTTACCGGATACCTGTCCGCCTTTCTCCCTTCGGGAAGCGTGGCGCTTTC
TCATAGCTCACGCTGTAGGTATCTCAGTTCGGTGTAGGTCGTTCGCTCCAAGCTGGGCTGTGTGCACGAA
CCCCCCGTTCAGCCCGACCGCTGCGCCTTATCCGGTAACTATCGTCTTGAGTCCAACCCGGTAAGACACG
ACTTATCGCCACTGGCAGCAGCCACTGGTAACAGGATTAGCAGAGCGAGGTATGTAGGCGGTGCTACAGA
GTTCTTGAAGTGGTGGCCTAACTACGGCTACACTAGAAGAACAGTATTTGGTATCTGCGCTCTGCTGAAG
CCAGTTACCTTCGGAAAAAGAGTTGGTAGCTCTTGATCCGGCAAACAAACCACCGCTGGTAGCGGTGGTT
TTTTTGTTTGCAAGCAGCAGATTACGCGCAGAAAAAAAGGATCTCAAGAAGATCCTTTGATCTTTTCTAC
GGGGTCTGACGCTCAGTGGAACGAAAACTCACGTTAAGGGATTTTGGTCATGAGATTATCAAAAAGGATC
TTCACCTAGATCCTTTTAAATTAAAAATGAAGTTTTAAATCAATCTAAAGTATATATGAGTAAACTTGGT
CTGACAGTTACCAATGCTTAATCAGTGAGGCACCTATCTCAGCGATCTGTCTATTTCGTTCATCCATAGT
TGCCTGACTCCCCGTCGTGTAGATAACTACGATACGGGAGGGCTTACCATCTGGCCCCAGTGCTGCAATG
ATACCGCGAGACCCACGCTCACCGGCTCCAGATTTATCAGCAATAAACCAGCCAGCCGGAAGGGCCGAGC
GCAGAAGTGGTCCTGCAACTTTATCCGCCTCCATCCAGTCTATTAATTGTTGCCGGGAAGCTAGAGTAAG
TAGTTCGCCAGTTAATAGTTTGCGCAACGTTGTTGCCATTGCTACAGGCATCGTGGTGTCACGCTCGTCG
TTTGGTATGGCTTCATTCAGCTCCGGTTCCCAACGATCAAGGCGAGTTACATGATCCCCCATGTTGTGCA
AAAAAGCGGTTAGCTCCTTCGGTCCTCCGATCGTTGTCAGAAGTAAGTTGGCCGCAGTGTTATCACTCAT
GGTTATGGCAGCACTGCATAATTCTCTTACTGTCATGCCATCCGTAAGATGCTTTTCTGTGACTGGTGAG
TACTCAACCAAGTCATTCTGAGAATAGTGTATGCGGCGACCGAGTTGCTCTTGCCCGGCGTCAATACGGG
ATAATACCGCGCCACATAGCAGAACTTTAAAAGTGCTCATCATTGGAAAACGTTCTTCGGGGCGAAAACT
CTCAAGGATCTTACCGCTGTTGAGATCCAGTTCGATGTAACCCACTCGTGCACCCAACTGATCTTCAGCA
TCTTTTACTTTCACCAGCGTTTCTGGGTGAGCAAAAACAGGAAGGCAAAATGCCGCAAAAAAGGGAATAA
GGGCGACACGGAAATGTTGAATACTCATACTCTTCCTTTTTCAATATTATTGAAGCATTTATCAGGGTTA
TTGTCTCATGAGCGGATACATATTTGAATGTATTTAGAAAAATAAACAAATAGGGGTTCCGCGCACATTT
CCCCGAAAAGTGCCACCTGACGTCGACGGATCGGGAGATCTCCCGATCCCCTATGGTGCACTCTCAGTAC
AATCTGCTCTGATGCCGCATAGTTAAGCCAGTATCTGCTCCCTGCTTGTGTGTTGGAGGTCGCTGAGTAG
TGCGCGAGCAAAATTTAAGCTACAACAAGGCAAGGCTTGACCGACAATTGCATGAAGAATCTGCTTAGGG
TTAGGCGTTTTGCGCTGCTTCGCGATGTACGGGCCAGATATACGCGTT
