>Addgene plasmid #19897 | pcDNA3-HA2-ROC1 | addgene partial sequence | sequence record 25632 | 19897 with CMV-F
AGCTCTCTGGCTAACTAGAGAACCCACTGCTTACTGGCTTATCGAAATTAATACGACTCACTATAGGGAG
ACCCAAGCTATGTACCCATACGATGTTCCTGACTATGCGGGCTATCCCTATGACGTCCCGGACTATGCAA
GCTTGGTACCGTTGGGCTGCAGGAATTCGGCACGAGCGGCACGAGCCACC
[324 nt withheld, positions 191-514]
TAGGAAAAGACTTCTTCCATCAAGCTTAATTGTTTTGTTATTCATTTAATNNNNNNNNNNNNNNNNANNN
NNNTNNNNNNNNNNNNNNNNGTGNNTTTTTTNNNNNNTNTNTTTTTCNNTNGNNGNNNGNTTCTGNANCC
TNTTGNATTCTGNGTCAANAANNCCAGTTG
